>Addgene plasmid #124884 | pET15bHis6-pG-Tnp | addgene full sequence | sequence record 243752 | Addgene NGS Result
TATACCATGGGCAGCAGCCATCATCATCATCATCACAGCAGCGGCCTGGTGCCGCGCGGCAGCCATTTGA
AGGGTGAAACGACCACAGAAGCAGTAGACGCGGCCACTGCCGAGAAGGTGTTTAAACAATATGCGAACGA
CAACGGAGTCGATGGGGAATGGACTTATGACGATGCAACCAAAACTTTCACTGTTACGGAGAAGCCCGAA
GTAATTGACGCCAGCGAACTTACCCCCGCGGTAACGACGTATAAACTTGTAATTAATGGTAAGACGCTGA
AGGGGGAGACCACCACTGAGGCCGTAGATGCAGCTACAGCCGAGAAGGTCTTTAAACAGTATGCCAATGA
TAATGGTGTCGACGGTGAGTGGACGTACGATGATGCAACTAAGACATTCACCGTAACAGAAAAGCCGGAA
GTTATTGACGCGTCGGAACTT
[180 nt withheld, positions 442-621]
ATGGGTGGTGGAATGATAACTTCTGCTCTTCATCGTGCGGCCGACTGGGCTAAATCTGTGTTCTCTTCGG
CGGCGCTGGGTGATCCTCGCCGTACTGCCCGCTTGGTTAACGTCGCCGCCCAATTGGCAAAATATTCTGG
TAAATCAATAACCATCTCATCAGAGGGTAGTAAAGCCGCGCAGGAAGGCGCTTACCGATTTATCCGCAAT
CCCAACGTTTCTGCCGAGGCGATCAGAAAGGCTGGCGCCATGCAAACAGTCAAGTTGGCTCAGGAGTTTC
CCGAACTGCTGGCCATTGAGGACACCACCTCTTTGAGTTATCGCCACCAGGTCGCCGAAGAGCTTGGCAA
GCTGGGCTCTATTCAGGATAAATCCCGCGGATGGTGGGTTCACTCCGTTCTCTTGCTCGAGGCCACCACA
TTCCGCACCGTAGGATTACTGCATCAGGAGTGGTGGATGCGCCCGGATGACCCTGCCGATGCGGATGAAA
AGGAGAGTGGCAAATGGCTGGCAGCGGCCGCAACTAGCCGGTTACGCATGGGCAGCATGATGAGCAACGT
GATTGCGGTCTGTGACCGCGAAGCCGATATTCATGCTTATCTGCAGGACAAACTGGCGCATAACGAGCGC
TTCGTGGTGCGCTCCAAGCACCCACGCAAGGACGTAGAGTCTGGGTTGTATCTGTACGACCATCTGAAGA
ACCAACCGGAGTTGGGTGGCTATCAGATCAGCATTCCGCAAAAGGGCGTGGTGGATAAACGCGGTAAACG
TAAAAATCGACCAGCCCGCAAGGCGAGCTTGAGCCTGCGCAGTGGGCGCATCACGCTAAAACAGGGGAAT
ATCACGCTCAACGCGGTGCTGGCCGAGGAGATTAACCCGCCCAAGGGTGAGACCCCGTTGAAATGGTTGT
TGCTGACCAGCGAACCGGTCGAGTCGCTAGCCCAAGCCTTGCGCGTCATCGACATTTATACCCATCGCTG
GCGGATCGAGGAGTTCCATAAGGCATGGAAAACCGGAGCAGGAGCCGAGAGGCAACGCATGGAGGAGCCG
GATAATCTGGAGCGGATGGTCTCGATCCTCTCGTTTGTTGCGGTCAGGCTGTTACAGCTCAGAGAAAGCT
TCACGCCGCCGCAAGCACTCAGGGCGCAAGGGCTGCTAAAGGAAGCGGAACACGTAGAAAGCCAGTCCGC
AGAAACGGTGCTGACCCCGGATGAATGTCAGCTACTGGGCTATCTGGACAAGGGAAAACGCAAGCGCAAA
GAGAAAGCAGGTAGCTTGCAGTGGGCTTACATGGCGATAGCTAGACTGGGCGGTTTTATGGACAGCAAGC
GAACCGGAATTGCCAGCTGGGGCGCCCTCTGGGAAGGTTGGGAAGCCCTGCAAAGTAAACTGGATGGCTT
TCTTGCCGCCAAGGATCTGATGGCGCAGGGGATCAAGATCCTTTAATAAGGATCCGGCTGCTAACAAAGC
CCGAAAGGAAGCTGAGTTGGCTGCTGCCACCGCTGAGCAATAACTAGCATAACCCCTTGGGGCCTCTAAA
CGGGTCTTGAGGGGTTTTTTGCTGAAAGGAGGAACTATATCCGGATATCCCGCAAGAGGCCCGGCAGTAC
CGGCATAACCAAGCCTATGCCTACAGCATCCAGGGTGACGGTGCCGAGGATGACGATGAGCGCATTGTTA
GATTTCATACACGGTGCCTGACTGCGTTAGCAATTTAACTGTGATAAACTACCGCATTAAAGCTTATCGA
TGATAAGCTGTCAAACATGAGAATTCTTGAAGACGAAAGGGCCTCGTGATACGCCTATTTTTATAGGTTA
ATGTCATGATAATAATGGTTTCTTAGACGTCAGGTGGCACTTTTCGGGGAAATGTGCGCGGAACCCCTAT
TTGTTTATTTTTCTAAATACATTCAAATATGTATCCGCTCATGAGACAATAACCCTGATAAATGCTTCAA
TAATATTGAAAAAGGAAGAGTATGAGTATTCAACATTTCCGTGTCGCCCTTATTCCCTTTTTTGCGGCAT
TTTGCCTTCCTGTTTTTGCTCACCCAGAAACGCTGGTGAAAGTAAAAGATGCTGAAGATCAGTTGGGTGC
ACGAGTGGGTTACATCGAACTGGATCTCAACAGCGGTAAGATCCTTGAGAGTTTTCGCCCCGAAGAACGT
TTTCCAATGATGAGCACTTTTAAAGTTCTGCTATGTGGCGCGGTATTATCCCGTGTTGACGCCGGGCAAG
AGCAACTCGGTCGCCGCATACACTATTCTCAGAATGACTTGGTTGAGTACTCACCAGTCACAGAAAAGCA
TCTTACGGATGGCATGACAGTAAGAGAATTATGCAGTGCTGCCATAACCATGAGTGATAACACTGCGGCC
AACTTACTTCTGACAACGATCGGAGGACCGAAGGAGCTAACCGCTTTTTTGCACAACATGGGGGATCATG
TAACTCGCCTTGATCGTTGGGAACCGGAGCTGAATGAAGCCATACCAAACGACGAGCGTGACACCACGAT
GCCTGCAGCAATGGCAACAACGTTGCGCAAACTATTAACTGGCGAACTACTTACTCTAGCTTCCCGGCAA
CAATTAATAGACTGGATGGAGGCGGATAAAGTTGCAGGACCACTTCTGCGCTCGGCCCTTCCGGCTGGCT
GGTTTATTGCTGATAAATCTGGAGCCGGTGAGCGTGGGTCTCGCGGTATCATTGCAGCACTGGGGCCAGA
TGGTAAGCCCTCCCGTATCGTAGTTATCTACACGACGGGGAGTCAGGCAACTATGGATGAACGAAATAGA
CAGATCGCTGAGATAGGTGCCTCACTGATTAAGCATTGGTAACTGTCAGACCAAGTTTACTCATATATAC
TTTAGATTGATTTAAAACTTCATTTTTAATTTAAAAGGATCTAGGTGAAGATCCTTTTTGATAATCTCAT
GACCAAAATCCCTTAACGTGAGTTTTCGTTCCACTGAGCGTCAGACCCCGTAGAAAAGATCAAAGGATCT
TCTTGAGATCCTTTTTTTCTGCGCGTAATCTGCTGCTTGCAAACAAAAAAACCACCGCTACCAGCGGTGG
TTTGTTTGCCGGATCAAGAGCTACCAACTCTTTTTCCGAAGGTAACTGGCTTCAGCAGAGCGCAGATACC
AAATACTGTCCTTCTAGTGTAGCCGTAGTTAGGCCACCACTTCAAGAACTCTGTAGCACCGCCTACATAC
CTCGCTCTGCTAATCCTGTTACCAGTGGCTGCTGCCAGTGGCGATAAGTCGTGTCTTACCGGGTTGGACT
CAAGACGATAGTTACCGGATAAGGCGCAGCGGTCGGGCTGAACGGGGGGTTCGTGCACACAGCCCAGCTT
GGAGCGAACGACCTACACCGAACTGAGATACCTACAGCGTGAGCTATGAGAAAGCGCCACGCTTCCCGAA
GGGAGAAAGGCGGACAGGTATCCGGTAAGCGGCAGGGTCGGAACAGGAGAGCGCACGAGGGAGCTTCCAG
GGGGAAACGCCTGGTATCTTTATAGTCCTGTCGGGTTTCGCCACCTCTGACTTGAGCGTCGATTTTTGTG
ATGCTCGTCAGGGGGGCGGAGCCTATGGAAAAACGCCAGCAACGCGGCCTTTTTACGGTTCCTGGCCTTT
TGCTGGCCTTTTGCTCACATGTTCTTTCCTGCGTTATCCCCTGATTCTGTGGATAACCGTATTACCGCCT
TTGAGTGAGCTGATACCGCTCGCCGCAGCCGAACGACCGAGCGCAGCGAGTCAGTGAGCGAGGAAGCGGA
AGAGCGCCTGATGCGGTATTTTCTCCTTACGCATCTGTGCGGTATTTCACACCGCAATGGTGCACTCTCA
GTACAATCTGCTCTGATGCCGCATAGTTAAGCCAGTATACACTCCGCTATCGCTACGTGACTGGGTCATG
GCTGCGCCCCGACACCCGCCAACACCCGCTGACGCGCCCTGACGGGCTTGTCTGCTCCCGGCATCCGCTT
ACAGACAAGCTGTGACCGTCTCCGGGAGCTGCATGTGTCAGAGGTTTTCACCGTCATCACCGAAACGCGC
GAGGCAGCTGCGGTAAAGCTCATCAGCGTGGTCGTGAAGCGATTCACAGATGTCTGCCTGTTCATCCGCG
TCCAGCTCGTTGAGTTTCTCCAGAAGCGTTAATGTCTGGCTTCTGATAAAGCGGGCCATGTTAAGGGCGG
TTTTTTCCTGTTTGGTCACTGATGCCTCCGTGTAAGGGGGATTTCTGTTCATGGGGGTAATGATACCGAT
GAAACGAGAGAGGATGCTCACGATACGGGTTACTGATGATGAACATGCCCGGTTACTGGAACGTTGTGAG
GGTAAACAACTGGCGGTATGGATGCGGCGGGACCAGAGAAAAATCACTCAGGGTCAATGCCAGCGCTTCG
TTAATACAGATGTAGGTGTTCCACAGGGTAGCCAGCAGCATCCTGCGATGCAGATCCGGAACATAATGGT
GCAGGGCGCTGACTTCCGCGTTTCCAGACTTTACGAAACACGGAAACCGAAGACCATTCATGTTGTTGCT
CAGGTCGCAGACGTTTTGCAGCAGCAGTCGCTTCACGTTCGCTCGCGTATCGGTGATTCATTCTGCTAAC
CAGTAAGGCAACCCCGCCAGCCTAGCCGGGTCCTCAACGACAGGAGCACGATCATGCGCACCCGTGGCCA
GGACCCAACGCTGCCCGAGATGCGCCGCGTGCGGCTGCTGGAGATGGCGGACGCGATGGATATGTTCTGC
CAAGGGTTGGTTTGCGCATTCACAGTTCTCCGCAAGAATTGATTGGCTCCAATTCTTGGAGTGGTGAATC
CGTTAGCGAGGTGCCGCCGGCTTCCATTCAGGTCGAGGTGGCCCGGCTCCATGCACCGCGACGCAACGCG
GGGAGGCAGACAAGGTATAGGGCGGCGCCTACAATCCATGCCAACCCGTTCCATGTGCTCGCCGAGGCGG
CATAAATCGCCGTGACGATCAGCGGTCCAATGATCGAAGTTAGGCTGGTAAGAGCCGCGAGCGATCCTTG
AAGCTGTCCCTGATGGTCGTCATCTACCTGCCTGGACAGCATGGCCTGCAACGCGGGCATCCCGATGCCG
CCGGAAGCGAGAAGAATCATAATGGGGAAGGCCATCCAGCCTCGCGTCGCGAACGCCAGCAAGACGTAGC
CCAGCGCGTCGGCCGCCATGCCGGCGATAATGGCCTGCTTCTCGCCGAAACGTTTGGTGGCGGGACCAGT
GACGAAGGCTTGAGCGAGGGCGTGCAAGATTCCGAATACCGCAAGCGACAGGCCGATCATCGTCGCGCTC
CAGCGAAAGCGGTCCTCGCCGAAAATGACCCAGAGCGCTGCCGGCACCTGTCCTACGAGTTGCATGATAA
AGAAGACAGTCATAAGTGCGGCGACGATAGTCATGCCCCGCGCCCACCGGAAGGAGCTGACTGGGTTGAA
GGCTCTCAAGGGCATCGGTCGAGATCCCGGTGCCTAATGAGTGAGCTAACTTACATTAATTGCGTTGCGC
TCACTGCCCGCTTTCCAGTCGGGAAACCTGTCGTGCCAGCTGCATTAATGAATCGGCCAACGCGCGGGGA
GAGGCGGTTTGCGTATTGGGCGCCAGGGTGGTTTTTCTTTTCACCAGTGAGACGGGCAACAGCTGATTGC
CCTTCACCGCCTGGCCCTGAGAGAGTTGCAGCAAGCGGTCCACGCTGGTTTGCCCCAGCAGGCGAAAATC
CTGTTTGATGGTGGTTAACGGCGGGATATAACATGAGCTGTCTTCGGTATCGTCGTATCCCACTACCGAG
ATATCCGCACCAACGCGCAGCCCGGACTCGGTAATGGCGCGCATTGCGCCCAGCGCCATCTGATCGTTGG
CAACCAGCATCGCAGTGGGAACGATGCCCTCATTCAGCATTTGCATGGTTTGTTGAAAACCGGACATGGC
ACTCCAGTCGCCTTCCCGTTCCGCTATCGGCTGAATTTGATTGCGAGTGAGATATTTATGCCAGCCAGCC
AGACGCAGACGCGCCGAGACAGAACTTAATGGGCCCGCTAACAGCGCGATTTGCTGGTGACCCAATGCGA
CCAGATGCTCCACGCCCAGTCGCGTACCGTCTTCATGGGAGAAAATAATACTGTTGATGGGTGTCTGGTC
AGAGACATCAAGAAATAACGCCGGAACATTAGTGCAGGCAGCTTCCACAGCAATGGCATCCTGGTCATCC
AGCGGATAGTTAATGATCAGCCCACTGACGCGTTGCGCGAGAAGATTGTGCACCGCCGCTTTACAGGCTT
CGACGCCGCTTCGTTCTACCATCGACACCACCACGCTGGCACCCAGTTGATCGGCGCGAGATTTAATCGC
CGCGACAATTTGCGACGGCGCGTGCAGGGCCAGACTGGAGGTGGCAACGCCAATCAGCAACGACTGTTTG
CCCGCCAGTTGTTGTGCCACGCGGTTGGGAATGTAATTCAGCTCCGCCATCGCCGCTTCCACTTTTTCCC
GCGTTTTCGCAGAAACGTGGCTGGCCTGGTTCACCACGCGGGAAACGGTCTGATAAGAGACACCGGCATA
CTCTGCGACATCGTATAACGTTACTGGTTTCACATTCACCACCCTGAATTGACTCTCTTCCGGGCGCTAT
CATGCCATACCGCGAAAGGTTTTGCGCCATTCGATGGTGTCCGGGATCTCGACGCTCTCCCTTATGCGAC
TCCTGCATTAGGAAGCAGCCCAGTAGTAGGTTGAGGCCGTTGAGCACCGCCGCCGCAAGGAATGGTGCAT
GCAAGGAGATGGCGCCCAACAGTCCCCCGGCCACGGGGCCTGCCACCATACCCACGCCGAAACAAGCGCT
CATGAGCCCGAAGTGGCGAGCCCGATCTTCCCCATCGGTGATGTCGGCGATATAGGCGCCAGCAACCGCA
CCTGTGGCGCCGGTGATGCCGGCCACGATGCGTCCGGCGTAGAGGATCGAGATCTCGATCCCGCGAAATT
AATACGACTCACTATAGGGGAATTGTGAGCGGATAACAATTCCCCTCTAGAAATAATTTTGTTTAACTTT
AAGAAGGAGA
Features (pLannotate 1.2.2; 22 found; start..end, strand, type, name):
     19..35      +  CDS            capTEV™ (fragment): composite tag for in vivo biotinylation, TEV protease cleavage, and 6xHis tagging
     46..63      +  CDS            thrombin site: thrombin recognition and cleavage site
     46..624     +  CDS            spg (fragment) (sequence partly withheld): SPG2_STRSG - Experimental evidence at protein level: Swiss-Prot protein existence level 1. From Streptococcus sp. group G.
    634..2061    +  CDS            tnpA: TN5P_ECOLX - Also known as tnp. Experimental evidence at protein level: Swiss-Prot protein existence level 1. Mediates transposition of transposon Tn5 by a 'cut and paste' mechanism. First, the monomeric transposase binds the 19 bp inverted DNA repeats flanking the transposon. Then, dimerization of the DNA- bound transposase creates a synaptic DNA complex. After nicking of the first DNA strand, excision of the transposon proceeds through a series of intermediates. The transposase then mediates the insertion of the transposon at a new site by strand transfer. The activity of the wild- type tran
   2078..2127    +  CDS            SET1 (fragment): solubility-enhancement tag derived from T7 phage gene 10B
   2135..2182    +  terminator     T7 terminator: transcription terminator for bacteriophage T7 RNA polymerase
   2205..2309    -  CDS            TcR (fragment): tetracycline efflux protein; tet; confers resistance to tetracycline
   2357..2385    -  promoter       tet promoter: E. coli promoter for tetracycline efflux protein gene
   2498..2602    +  promoter       AmpR promoter: bla
   2603..3463    +  CDS            AmpR: β-lactamase; bla; confers resistance to ampicillin, carbenicillin, and related antibiotics
   3634..4222    +  rep_origin     ori: high-copy-number ColE1/pMB1/pBR322/pUC origin of replication
   4408..4547    -  misc_feature   bom: basis of mobility region from pBR322
   4649..4840    -  CDS            rop: Rop protein, which maintains plasmids at low copy number; rop
   4857..5237    +  CDS            YPB1_ECOLX: Protein predicted: Swiss-Prot protein existence level 4. From Escherichia coli.
   5479..6103    -  CDS            TcR (fragment): tetracycline efflux protein; tet; confers resistance to tetracycline
   6118..6139    -  protein_bind   CAP binding site: CAP binding activates transcription in the presence of cAMP. E. coli catabolite activator protein
   6152..7234    -  CDS            lacI: lac repressor; lacI; The lac repressor binds to the lac operator to inhibit transcription in E. coli. This inhibition can be relieved by adding lactose or isopropyl-β-D-thiogalactopyranoside (IPTG).
   7235..7312    -  promoter       lacI promoter: lacI
   7320..7599    -  CDS            TcR (fragment): tetracycline efflux protein; tet; confers resistance to tetracycline
   7621..7639    +  promoter       T7 promoter: promoter for bacteriophage T7 RNA polymerase
   7640..7664    +  protein_bind   lac operator: The lac repressor binds to the lac operator to inhibit transcription in E. coli. This inhibition can be relieved by adding lactose or isopropyl-β-D-thiogalactopyranoside (IPTG). lac repressor encoded by lacI
   7679..7701    +  RBS            RBS: efficient ribosome binding site from bacteriophage T7 gene 10 (Olins and Rangwala, 1989)
