[The description below was written by a language model from this plasmid's Addgene catalogue record and pLannotate feature annotations shown in this document.]
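Description:
pET15bHis6-pG-Tnp is a bacterial expression plasmid of about 7.7 kb, built on a pET15b derivative that already carried a His-tagged Tn5 transposase. It is propagated in E. coli through a pBR322-type ColE1 origin accompanied by the bom region and the rop gene, and it is selected with ampicillin via the β-lactamase gene. The scattered tetracycline-resistance fragments in the annotation are non-functional remnants of the pBR322 ancestry of the pET backbone.

The expression cassette is the standard pET arrangement: a T7 promoter followed by a lac operator and the phage T7 gene 10 ribosome binding site, with a T7 terminator downstream and a plasmid-borne lacI gene supplying repressor. Transcription therefore depends on T7 RNA polymerase provided by a DE3 lysogen host such as BL21-Gold(DE3) and is switched on with IPTG. The open reading frame begins with a 6xHis tag and a thrombin cleavage site. It continues into a roughly 600 bp synthetic fragment encoding the C1D1C2D2C3 immunoglobulin-binding domains of streptococcal protein G, which was inserted by Gibson assembly at the opened NdeI site. This is followed by the Tn5 transposase coding sequence (tnpA), described in the record as a hyperactive mutant, although the specific mutations are not listed. The short capTEV and SET1 hits flanking the fusion appear to be partial matches to the His tag and vector-derived sequence rather than deliberate tags.

The product is a His-protein G-Tn5 fusion that can be purified by metal affinity. Protein G binds antibody Fc regions, so such a fusion can in principle tether transposase activity to antibody-bound chromatin targets, but the record itself states only the protein production purpose.
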