Addgene plasmid #124884: pET15bHis6-pG-Tnp
Purpose: To transform BL21-Gold(DE3) and induced by IPTG for His-proteinG-Tnp (hyperactive mutant) fusion protein.
Depositing lab: Keji Zhao. Depositing organization: National Heart, Lung, and Blood Institute (NHLBI).
Backbone
  Vector backbone: pET15bHisTnp (addgene# 79807)
  Modifications to backbone: cut open with NdeI and treated with CIP.
  Vector type: Bacterial Expression
Growth in bacteria
  Bacterial resistance: Ampicillin, 100 μg/mL
  Growth temperature: 37°C
  Growth strain: DH5alpha
  Copy number: Unknown
Gene/Insert
  Gene/Insert name: protein G's C1D1C2D2C3 domains contained in the protein G gBLOCK.
  Insert size (bp): 596
  Promoter: T7
  Cloning method: Gibson Cloning
  Sequencing primers: 5′ T7 promoter; 3′ T7 terminator
Terms and licenses: Academic/Nonprofit Terms; Industry Terms: Not Available to Industry
How to cite: pET15bHis6-pG-Tnp was a gift from Keji Zhao (Addgene plasmid # 124884 ; http://n2t.net/addgene:124884 ; RRID:Addgene_124884)
